Addgene plasmid #238250: pX458_mCherry-NPM1-gRNA for U2OS
Purpose: Cas9 from S. pyogenes with 2A-mCherry, gRNA to knock-in msfGFP to NPM1 locus
Depositing lab: Denes Hnisz. Depositing organization: Max Planck Institute for Molecular Genetics. Publication: Probing condensate microenvironments with a micropeptide killswitch. Zhang Y, Stoppelkamp I, Fernandez-Pernas P, Allram M, Charman M, Magalhaes AP, Piedavent-Salomon M, Sommer G, Sung YC, Meyer K, Grams N, Halko E, Dongre S, Meierhofer D, Malszycki M, Ilik IA, Aktas T, Kraushar ML, Vastenhouw N, Weitzman MD, Grebien F, Niskanen H, Hnisz D. Nature. 2025 Jun 4. doi: 10.1038/s41586-025-09141-5. PubMed 40468084.
Backbone
  Vector backbone: pX458-mCherry
  Vector type: CRISPR
Growth in bacteria
  Bacterial resistance: Ampicillin, 100 μg/mL
  Growth temperature: 37°C
  Growth strain: DH5alpha
  Copy number: High Copy
Gene/Insert
  Gene/Insert name: NPM1
  gRNA/shRNA sequence: gtcttttcggtaactgctggg
  Species: H. sapiens (human)
  Cloning method: Restriction Enzyme; 5′ cloning site Unknown (unknown if destroyed)
Terms and licenses: Academic/Nonprofit Terms; Industry Terms: Not Available to Industry
How to cite: pX458_mCherry-NPM1-gRNA for U2OS was a gift from Denes Hnisz (Addgene plasmid # 238250 ; http://n2t.net/addgene:238250 ; RRID:Addgene_238250)
