[The description below was written by a language model from this plasmid's Addgene catalogue record and pLannotate feature annotations shown in this document.]
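Description:
pX458_mCherry-NPM1-gRNA for U2OS is an all-in-one mammalian CRISPR/Cas9 expression plasmid of about 9.2 kb built on the pX458-mCherry backbone, a variant in which the fluorescent reporter is mCherry. It is maintained in E. coli as a high-copy plasmid through a ColE1/pUC-type origin and selected with ampicillin via the β-lactamase gene. An f1 phage origin is also present, along with a single AAV2 ITR and short bom and rop fragments that appear to be backbone remnants with no evident role in the plasmid's function.

The plasmid carries two expression units. A human U6 RNA polymerase III promoter drives a single guide RNA, with a spacer targeting the human NPM1 gene placed upstream of the S. pyogenes gRNA scaffold; the annotation also detects a second, partial scaffold fragment immediately downstream. The second unit uses a hybrid CBh-style promoter (CMV enhancer, chicken β-actin promoter fragment and hybrid intron) to express S. pyogenes Cas9. The annotation splits Cas9 into contiguous N- and C-terminal portions that together form the full-length coding sequence, followed by a nucleoplasmin nuclear localization signal. According to the catalogue entry, mCherry is linked to Cas9 through a 2A peptide, so both proteins come from one transcript, which ends at a bGH polyadenylation signal; the 2A element itself is not annotated in the feature table.

The stated purpose is to cut the NPM1 locus so that msfGFP can be knocked in, with the name indicating use in U2OS cells. The msfGFP donor template is not part of this plasmid and would have to be supplied separately. mCherry fluorescence marks transfected, Cas9-expressing cells, allowing them to be identified or enriched.
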