Features (pLannotate 1.2.2; 19 found; start..end, strand, type, name):
      1..241     +  promoter       U6 promoter: RNA polymerase III promoter for human U6 snRNA
    271..346     +  misc_RNA       gRNA scaffold: guide RNA scaffold for the Streptococcus pyogenes CRISPR/Cas9 system
    353..396     +  misc_RNA       gRNA scaffold (fragment): guide RNA scaffold for the Streptococcus pyogenes CRISPR/Cas9 system
    443..728     +  enhancer       CMV enhancer: human cytomegalovirus immediate early enhancer; contains an 18-bp deletion relative to the standard CMV enhancer
    831..964     +  promoter       chicken β-actin promoter (fragment): No description available
    965..1192    +  intron         hybrid intron: hybrid between chicken β-actin (CBA) and minute virus of mice (MMV) introns (Gray et al., 2011)
   1330..2931    +  CDS            Cas9(N): N-terminal portion of Streptococcus pyogenes Cas9 (Zetsche et al., 2015)
   2932..5430    +  CDS            Cas9(C): C-terminal portion of Streptococcus pyogenes Cas9 (Zetsche et al., 2015)
   5431..5478    +  CDS            nucleoplasmin NLS: bipartite nuclear localization signal from nucleoplasmin
   5554..6258    +  CDS            mCherry: mCherry is a basic (constitutively fluorescent) red fluorescent protein published in 2004, derived from Discosoma sp.. It is reported to be a very rapidly-maturing monomer with low acid sensitivity.
   6292..6403    +  polyA_signal   bGH poly(A) signal: bovine growth hormone polyadenylation signal
   6508..6648    +  repeat_region  AAV2 ITR: inverted terminal repeat of adeno-associated virus serotype 2 inverted
   6653..6704    -  misc_feature   bom (fragment): basis of mobility region from pBR322
   6723..7178    +  rep_origin     f1 ori (sequence partly withheld): f1 bacteriophage origin of replication; arrow indicates direction of (+) strand synthesis
   7179..7228    -  misc_feature   bom (fragment): basis of mobility region from pBR322
   7330..7365    -  CDS            rop (fragment): Rop protein, which maintains plasmids at low copy number; rop
   7460..7564    +  promoter       AmpR promoter: bla
   7565..8425    +  CDS            AmpR: β-lactamase; bla; confers resistance to ampicillin, carbenicillin, and related antibiotics
   8596..9184    +  rep_origin     ori: high-copy-number ColE1/pMB1/pBR322/pUC origin of replication
>Addgene plasmid #238250 | pX458_mCherry-NPM1-gRNA for U2OS | addgene full sequence | sequence record 474369 | Addgene NGS Result
GAGGGCCTATTTCCCATGATTCCTTCATATTTGCATATACGATACAAGGCTGTTAGAGAGATAATTGGAA
TTAATTTGACTGTAAACACAAAGATATTAGTACAAAATACGTGACGTAGAAAGTAATAATTTCTTGGGTA
GTTTGCAGTTTTAAAATTATGTTTTAAAATGGACTATCATATGCTTACCGTAACTTGAAAGTATTTCGAT
TTCTTGGCTTTATATATCTTGTGGAAAGGACGAAACACCGTCTTTTCGGTAACTGCTGGGGTTTTAGAGC
TAGAAATAGCAAGTTAAAATAAGGCTAGTCCGTTATCAACTTGAAAAAGTGGCACCGAGTCGGTGCTTTT
TTGTTTTAGAGCTAGAAATAGCAAGTTAAAATAAGGCTAGTCCGTTTTTAGCGCGTGCGCCAATTCTGCA
GACAAATGGCTCTAGAGGTACCCGTTACATAACTTACGGTAAATGGCCCGCCTGGCTGACCGCCCAACGA
CCCCCGCCCATTGACGTCAATAGTAACGCCAATAGGGACTTTCCATTGACGTCAATGGGTGGAGTATTTA
CGGTAAACTGCCCACTTGGCAGTACATCAAGTGTATCATATGCCAAGTACGCCCCCTATTGACGTCAATG
ACGGTAAATGGCCCGCCTGGCATTGTGCCCAGTACATGACCTTATGGGACTTTCCTACTTGGCAGTACAT
CTACGTATTAGTCATCGCTATTACCATGGTCGAGGTGAGCCCCACGTTCTGCTTCACTCTCCCCATCTCC
CCCCCCTCCCCACCCCCAATTTTGTATTTATTTATTTTTTAATTATTTTGTGCAGCGATGGGGGCGAGGG
GCGGGGCGGGGCGAGGCGGAGAGGTGCGGCGGCAGCCAATCAGAGCGGCGCGCTCCGAAAGTTTCCTTTT
ATGGCGAGGCGGCGGCGGCGGCGGCCCTATAAAAAGCGAAGCGCGCGGCGGGCGGGAGTCGCTGCGCGCT
GCCTTCGCCCCGTGCCCCGCTCCGCCGCCGCCTCGCGCCGCCCGCCCCGGCTCTGACTGACCGCGTTACT
CCCACAGGTGAGCGGGCGGGACGGCCCTTCTCCTCCGGGCTGTAATTAGCTGAGCAAGAGGTAAGGGTTT
AAGGGATGGTTGGTTGGTGGGGTATTAATGTTTAATTACCTGGAGCACCTGCCTGAAATCACTTTTTTTC
AGGTTGGACCGGTGCCACCATGGACTATAAGGACCACGACGGAGACTACAAGGATCATGATATTGATTAC
AAAGACGATGACGATAAGATGGCCCCAAAGAAGAAGCGGAAGGTCGGTATCCACGGAGTCCCAGCAGCCG
ACAAGAAGTACAGCATCGGCCTGGACATCGGCACCAACTCTGTGGGCTGGGCCGTGATCACCGACGAGTA
CAAGGTGCCCAGCAAGAAATTCAAGGTGCTGGGCAACACCGACCGGCACAGCATCAAGAAGAACCTGATC
GGAGCCCTGCTGTTCGACAGCGGCGAAACAGCCGAGGCCACCCGGCTGAAGAGAACCGCCAGAAGAAGAT
ACACCAGACGGAAGAACCGGATCTGCTATCTGCAAGAGATCTTCAGCAACGAGATGGCCAAGGTGGACGA
CAGCTTCTTCCACAGACTGGAAGAGTCCTTCCTGGTGGAAGAGGATAAGAAGCACGAGCGGCACCCCATC
TTCGGCAACATCGTGGACGAGGTGGCCTACCACGAGAAGTACCCCACCATCTACCACCTGAGAAAGAAAC
TGGTGGACAGCACCGACAAGGCCGACCTGCGGCTGATCTATCTGGCCCTGGCCCACATGATCAAGTTCCG
GGGCCACTTCCTGATCGAGGGCGACCTGAACCCCGACAACAGCGACGTGGACAAGCTGTTCATCCAGCTG
GTGCAGACCTACAACCAGCTGTTCGAGGAAAACCCCATCAACGCCAGCGGCGTGGACGCCAAGGCCATCC
TGTCTGCCAGACTGAGCAAGAGCAGACGGCTGGAAAATCTGATCGCCCAGCTGCCCGGCGAGAAGAAGAA
TGGCCTGTTCGGAAACCTGATTGCCCTGAGCCTGGGCCTGACCCCCAACTTCAAGAGCAACTTCGACCTG
GCCGAGGATGCCAAACTGCAGCTGAGCAAGGACACCTACGACGACGACCTGGACAACCTGCTGGCCCAGA
TCGGCGACCAGTACGCCGACCTGTTTCTGGCCGCCAAGAACCTGTCCGACGCCATCCTGCTGAGCGACAT
CCTGAGAGTGAACACCGAGATCACCAAGGCCCCCCTGAGCGCCTCTATGATCAAGAGATACGACGAGCAC
CACCAGGACCTGACCCTGCTGAAAGCTCTCGTGCGGCAGCAGCTGCCTGAGAAGTACAAAGAGATTTTCT
TCGACCAGAGCAAGAACGGCTACGCCGGCTACATTGACGGCGGAGCCAGCCAGGAAGAGTTCTACAAGTT
CATCAAGCCCATCCTGGAAAAGATGGACGGCACCGAGGAACTGCTCGTGAAGCTGAACAGAGAGGACCTG
CTGCGGAAGCAGCGGACCTTCGACAACGGCAGCATCCCCCACCAGATCCACCTGGGAGAGCTGCACGCCA
TTCTGCGGCGGCAGGAAGATTTTTACCCATTCCTGAAGGACAACCGGGAAAAGATCGAGAAGATCCTGAC
CTTCCGCATCCCCTACTACGTGGGCCCTCTGGCCAGGGGAAACAGCAGATTCGCCTGGATGACCAGAAAG
AGCGAGGAAACCATCACCCCCTGGAACTTCGAGGAAGTGGTGGACAAGGGCGCTTCCGCCCAGAGCTTCA
TCGAGCGGATGACCAACTTCGATAAGAACCTGCCCAACGAGAAGGTGCTGCCCAAGCACAGCCTGCTGTA
CGAGTACTTCACCGTGTATAACGAGCTGACCAAAGTGAAATACGTGACCGAGGGAATGAGAAAGCCCGCC
TTCCTGAGCGGCGAGCAGAAAAAGGCCATCGTGGACCTGCTGTTCAAGACCAACCGGAAAGTGACCGTGA
AGCAGCTGAAAGAGGACTACTTCAAGAAAATCGAGTGCTTCGACTCCGTGGAAATCTCCGGCGTGGAAGA
TCGGTTCAACGCCTCCCTGGGCACATACCACGATCTGCTGAAAATTATCAAGGACAAGGACTTCCTGGAC
AATGAGGAAAACGAGGACATTCTGGAAGATATCGTGCTGACCCTGACACTGTTTGAGGACAGAGAGATGA
TCGAGGAACGGCTGAAAACCTATGCCCACCTGTTCGACGACAAAGTGATGAAGCAGCTGAAGCGGCGGAG
ATACACCGGCTGGGGCAGGCTGAGCCGGAAGCTGATCAACGGCATCCGGGACAAGCAGTCCGGCAAGACA
ATCCTGGATTTCCTGAAGTCCGACGGCTTCGCCAACAGAAACTTCATGCAGCTGATCCACGACGACAGCC
TGACCTTTAAAGAGGACATCCAGAAAGCCCAGGTGTCCGGCCAGGGCGATAGCCTGCACGAGCACATTGC
CAATCTGGCCGGCAGCCCCGCCATTAAGAAGGGCATCCTGCAGACAGTGAAGGTGGTGGACGAGCTCGTG
AAAGTGATGGGCCGGCACAAGCCCGAGAACATCGTGATCGAAATGGCCAGAGAGAACCAGACCACCCAGA
AGGGACAGAAGAACAGCCGCGAGAGAATGAAGCGGATCGAAGAGGGCATCAAAGAGCTGGGCAGCCAGAT
CCTGAAAGAACACCCCGTGGAAAACACCCAGCTGCAGAACGAGAAGCTGTACCTGTACTACCTGCAGAAT
GGGCGGGATATGTACGTGGACCAGGAACTGGACATCAACCGGCTGTCCGACTACGATGTGGACCATATCG
TGCCTCAGAGCTTTCTGAAGGACGACTCCATCGACAACAAGGTGCTGACCAGAAGCGACAAGAACCGGGG
CAAGAGCGACAACGTGCCCTCCGAAGAGGTCGTGAAGAAGATGAAGAACTACTGGCGGCAGCTGCTGAAC
GCCAAGCTGATTACCCAGAGAAAGTTCGACAATCTGACCAAGGCCGAGAGAGGCGGCCTGAGCGAACTGG
ATAAGGCCGGCTTCATCAAGAGACAGCTGGTGGAAACCCGGCAGATCACAAAGCACGTGGCACAGATCCT
GGACTCCCGGATGAACACTAAGTACGACGAGAATGACAAGCTGATCCGGGAAGTGAAAGTGATCACCCTG
AAGTCCAAGCTGGTGTCCGATTTCCGGAAGGATTTCCAGTTTTACAAAGTGCGCGAGATCAACAACTACC
ACCACGCCCACGACGCCTACCTGAACGCCGTCGTGGGAACCGCCCTGATCAAAAAGTACCCTAAGCTGGA
AAGCGAGTTCGTGTACGGCGACTACAAGGTGTACGACGTGCGGAAGATGATCGCCAAGAGCGAGCAGGAA
ATCGGCAAGGCTACCGCCAAGTACTTCTTCTACAGCAACATCATGAACTTTTTCAAGACCGAGATTACCC
TGGCCAACGGCGAGATCCGGAAGCGGCCTCTGATCGAGACAAACGGCGAAACCGGGGAGATCGTGTGGGA
TAAGGGCCGGGATTTTGCCACCGTGCGGAAAGTGCTGAGCATGCCCCAAGTGAATATCGTGAAAAAGACC
GAGGTGCAGACAGGCGGCTTCAGCAAAGAGTCTATCCTGCCCAAGAGGAACAGCGATAAGCTGATCGCCA
GAAAGAAGGACTGGGACCCTAAGAAGTACGGCGGCTTCGACAGCCCCACCGTGGCCTATTCTGTGCTGGT
GGTGGCCAAAGTGGAAAAGGGCAAGTCCAAGAAACTGAAGAGTGTGAAAGAGCTGCTGGGGATCACCATC
ATGGAAAGAAGCAGCTTCGAGAAGAATCCCATCGACTTTCTGGAAGCCAAGGGCTACAAAGAAGTGAAAA
AGGACCTGATCATCAAGCTGCCTAAGTACTCCCTGTTCGAGCTGGAAAACGGCCGGAAGAGAATGCTGGC
CTCTGCCGGCGAACTGCAGAAGGGAAACGAACTGGCCCTGCCCTCCAAATATGTGAACTTCCTGTACCTG
GCCAGCCACTATGAGAAGCTGAAGGGCTCCCCCGAGGATAATGAGCAGAAACAGCTGTTTGTGGAACAGC
ACAAGCACTACCTGGACGAGATCATCGAGCAGATCAGCGAGTTCTCCAAGAGAGTGATCCTGGCCGACGC
TAATCTGGACAAAGTGCTGTCCGCCTACAACAAGCACCGGGATAAGCCCATCAGAGAGCAGGCCGAGAAT
ATCATCCACCTGTTTACCCTGACCAATCTGGGAGCCCCTGCCGCCTTCAAGTACTTTGACACCACCATCG
ACCGGAAGAGGTACACCAGCACCAAAGAGGTGCTGGACGCCACCCTGATCCACCAGAGCATCACCGGCCT
GTACGAGACACGGATCGACCTGTCTCAGCTGGGAGGCGACAAAAGGCCGGCGGCCACGAAAAAGGCCGGC
CAGGCAAAAAAGAAAAAGGAATTCGGCAGTGGAGAGGGCAGAGGAAGTCTGCTAACATGCGGTGACGTCG
AGGAGAATCCTGGCCCAGAATTCGTGAGCAAGGGCGAGGAGGATAACATGGCCATCATCAAGGAGTTCAT
GCGCTTCAAGGTGCACATGGAGGGCTCCGTGAACGGCCACGAGTTCGAGATCGAGGGCGAGGGCGAGGGC
CGCCCCTACGAGGGCACCCAGACCGCCAAGCTGAAGGTGACCAAGGGTGGCCCCCTGCCCTTCGCCTGGG
ACATCCTGTCCCCTCAGTTCATGTACGGCTCCAAGGCCTACGTGAAGCACCCCGCCGACATCCCCGACTA
CTTGAAGCTGTCCTTCCCCGAGGGCTTCAAGTGGGAGCGCGTGATGAACTTCGAGGACGGCGGCGTGGTG
ACCGTGACCCAGGACTCCTCCCTGCAGGACGGCGAGTTCATCTACAAGGTGAAGCTGCGCGGCACCAACT
TCCCCTCCGACGGCCCCGTAATGCAGAAGAAAACCATGGGCTGGGAGGCCTCCTCCGAGCGGATGTACCC
CGAGGACGGCGCCCTGAAGGGCGAGATCAAGCAGAGGCTGAAGCTGAAGGACGGCGGCCACTACGACGCT
GAGGTCAAGACCACCTACAAGGCCAAGAAGCCCGTGCAGCTGCCCGGCGCCTACAACGTCAACATCAAGT
TGGACATCACCTCCCACAACGAGGACTACACCATCGTGGAACAGTACGAACGCGCCGAGGGCCGCCACTC
CACCGGCGGCATGGACGAGCTGTACAAGGAATTCTAACTAGAGCTCGCTGATCAGCCTCGACTGTGCCTT
CTAGTTGCCAGCCATCTGTTGTTTGCCCCTCCCCCGTGCCTTCCTTGACCCTGGAAGGTGCCACTCCCAC
TGTCCTTTCCTAATAAAATGAGGAAATTGCATCGCATTGTCTGAGTAGGTGTCATTCTATTCTGGGGGGT
GGGGTGGGGCAGGACAGCAAGGGGGAGGATTGGGAAGAGAATAGCAGGCATGCTGGGGAGCGGCCGCAGG
AACCCCTAGTGATGGAGTTGGCCACTCCCTCTCTGCGCGCTCGCTCGCTCACTGAGGCCGGGCGACCAAA
GGTCGCCCGACGCCCGGGCTTTGCCCGGGCGGCCTCAGTGAGCGAGCGAGCGCGCAGCTGCCTGCAGGGG
CGCCTGATGCGGTATTTTCTCCTTACGCATCTGTGCGGTATTTCACACCGCATA
[95 nt withheld, positions 6705-6799]
T
[46 nt withheld, positions 6801-6846]
C
[141 nt withheld, positions 6848-6988]
CCTTTGACGTTGGAGTCCACGTTCTTT
[37 nt withheld, positions 7016-7052]
ACTCTATCTCGGGCTATTCTTTTGATTTATAAGGGATTTTGCCGATTTCGGTCTATTGGTTAAAAAATGA
GCTGATTTAACAAAAATTTAACGCGAATTTTAACAAAATATTAACGTTTACAATTTTATGGTGCACTCTC
AGTACAATCTGCTCTGATGCCGCATAGTTAAGCCAGCCCCGACACCCGCCAACACCCGCTGACGCGCCCT
GACGGGCTTGTCTGCTCCCGGCATCCGCTTACAGACAAGCTGTGACCGTCTCCGGGAGCTGCATGTGTCA
GAGGTTTTCACCGTCATCACCGAAACGCGCGAGACGAAAGGGCCTCGTGATACGCCTATTTTTATAGGTT
AATGTCATGATAATAATGGTTTCTTAGACGTCAGGTGGCACTTTTCGGGGAAATGTGCGCGGAACCCCTA
TTTGTTTATTTTTCTAAATACATTCAAATATGTATCCGCTCATGAGACAATAACCCTGATAAATGCTTCA
ATAATATTGAAAAAGGAAGAGTATGAGTATTCAACATTTCCGTGTCGCCCTTATTCCCTTTTTTGCGGCA
TTTTGCCTTCCTGTTTTTGCTCACCCAGAAACGCTGGTGAAAGTAAAAGATGCTGAAGATCAGTTGGGTG
CACGAGTGGGTTACATCGAACTGGATCTCAACAGCGGTAAGATCCTTGAGAGTTTTCGCCCCGAAGAACG
TTTTCCAATGATGAGCACTTTTAAAGTTCTGCTATGTGGCGCGGTATTATCCCGTATTGACGCCGGGCAA
GAGCAACTCGGTCGCCGCATACACTATTCTCAGAATGACTTGGTTGAGTACTCACCAGTCACAGAAAAGC
ATCTTACGGATGGCATGACAGTAAGAGAATTATGCAGTGCTGCCATAACCATGAGTGATAACACTGCGGC
CAACTTACTTCTGACAACGATCGGAGGACCGAAGGAGCTAACCGCTTTTTTGCACAACATGGGGGATCAT
GTAACTCGCCTTGATCGTTGGGAACCGGAGCTGAATGAAGCCATACCAAACGACGAGCGTGACACCACGA
TGCCTGTAGCAATGGCAACAACGTTGCGCAAACTATTAACTGGCGAACTACTTACTCTAGCTTCCCGGCA
ACAATTAATAGACTGGATGGAGGCGGATAAAGTTGCAGGACCACTTCTGCGCTCGGCCCTTCCGGCTGGC
TGGTTTATTGCTGATAAATCTGGAGCCGGTGAGCGTGGAAGCCGCGGTATCATTGCAGCACTGGGGCCAG
ATGGTAAGCCCTCCCGTATCGTAGTTATCTACACGACGGGGAGTCAGGCAACTATGGATGAACGAAATAG
ACAGATCGCTGAGATAGGTGCCTCACTGATTAAGCATTGGTAACTGTCAGACCAAGTTTACTCATATATA
CTTTAGATTGATTTAAAACTTCATTTTTAATTTAAAAGGATCTAGGTGAAGATCCTTTTTGATAATCTCA
TGACCAAAATCCCTTAACGTGAGTTTTCGTTCCACTGAGCGTCAGACCCCGTAGAAAAGATCAAAGGATC
TTCTTGAGATCCTTTTTTTCTGCGCGTAATCTGCTGCTTGCAAACAAAAAAACCACCGCTACCAGCGGTG
GTTTGTTTGCCGGATCAAGAGCTACCAACTCTTTTTCCGAAGGTAACTGGCTTCAGCAGAGCGCAGATAC
CAAATACTGTTCTTCTAGTGTAGCCGTAGTTAGGCCACCACTTCAAGAACTCTGTAGCACCGCCTACATA
CCTCGCTCTGCTAATCCTGTTACCAGTGGCTGCTGCCAGTGGCGATAAGTCGTGTCTTACCGGGTTGGAC
TCAAGACGATAGTTACCGGATAAGGCGCAGCGGTCGGGCTGAACGGGGGGTTCGTGCACACAGCCCAGCT
TGGAGCGAACGACCTACACCGAACTGAGATACCTACAGCGTGAGCTATGAGAAAGCGCCACGCTTCCCGA
AGGGAGAAAGGCGGACAGGTATCCGGTAAGCGGCAGGGTCGGAACAGGAGAGCGCACGAGGGAGCTTCCA
GGGGGAAACGCCTGGTATCTTTATAGTCCTGTCGGGTTTCGCCACCTCTGACTTGAGCGTCGATTTTTGT
GATGCTCGTCAGGGGGGCGGAGCCTATGGAAAAACGCCAGCAACGCGGCCTTTTTACGGTTCCTGGCCTT
TTGCTGGCCTTTTGCTCACATGT
